Addgene plasmid #71483: sgPal1 (p2Tol-U6-sgPal1-HygR)
Purpose: Expresses palindromic sgRNA for use in self-cloning CRISPR
Depositing lab: Richard Sherwood. Depositing organization: Brigham and Women's Hospital. Publication: Cloning-free CRISPR. Arbab M, Srinivasan S, Hashimoto T, Geijsen N, Sherwood RI. Stem Cell Reports. 2015 Oct 27. pii: S2213-6711(15)00284-2. doi: 10.1016/j.stemcr.2015.09.022. PubMed 26527385.
Backbone
  Vector backbone: p2Tol2
  Selectable markers: Hygromycin
Growth in bacteria
  Bacterial resistance: Ampicillin, 100 μg/mL
  Growth temperature: 37°C
  Growth strain: DH5alpha
  Copy number: High Copy
Gene/Insert
  Gene/Insert name: sgPal1
  gRNA/shRNA sequence: sgPal1
  Promoter: U6
  Cloning method: Restriction Enzyme; 5′ cloning site BbsI (destroyed during cloning); 3′ cloning site BbsI (destroyed during cloning)
  Sequencing primers: 5′ GAGGGCCTATTTCCCATGAT
Terms and licenses: Academic/Nonprofit Terms; Industry Terms: Not Available to Industry
How to cite: sgPal1 (p2Tol-U6-sgPal1-HygR) was a gift from Richard Sherwood (Addgene plasmid # 71483 ; http://n2t.net/addgene:71483 ; RRID:Addgene_71483)
