[The description below was written by a language model from this plasmid's Addgene catalogue record and pLannotate feature annotations shown in this document.]
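Description:
sgPal1 (p2Tol-U6-sgPal1-HygR) is a 6,062 nt mammalian guide RNA expression plasmid built on the p2Tol2 backbone. That backbone name implies a Tol2 transposon-based integration vector, although no Tol2 arms are called in the feature table. It is propagated in E. coli as a high-copy plasmid through a ColE1/pUC-type origin and is selected with ampicillin via the β-lactamase gene and its native promoter. The backbone has a pBluescript-like layout. It carries an f1 phage origin, lacZα and lac promoter/operator remnants, and T7 and T3 promoters flanking the cargo region.

The payload is a human U6 RNA polymerase III promoter driving sgPal1, a palindromic sgRNA cloned into BbsI sites that were destroyed in the process. This is followed by sequence annotated as fragments of the Streptococcus pyogenes tracrRNA and gRNA scaffold. A loxP site and a lox2272 site lie just upstream of the U6 promoter, but only one copy of each is annotated and the record does not explain their role. On the opposite strand, an SV40 enhancer/early promoter drives the hygromycin resistance gene, terminated by SV40 polyadenylation signals, which allows selection of mammalian cells carrying the construct. Nearby small fragments (ble, large T antigen, partial SV40 promoter and f1 ori) appear to be leftovers of cassette assembly.

The stated purpose is expression of a palindromic sgRNA for self-cloning CRISPR, a cloning-free genome-editing approach. The record does not detail the mechanism. Cas9 is not encoded on this plasmid and must be supplied separately.
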