Features (pLannotate 1.2.2; 24 found; start..end, strand, type, name):
     34..462     -  rep_origin     f1 ori (sequence partly withheld): f1 bacteriophage origin of replication; arrow indicates direction of (+) strand synthesis
    467..622     -  CDS            lacZα (fragment): LacZα fragment of β-galactosidase; lacZ fragment
    630..648     +  promoter       T7 promoter: promoter for bacteriophage T7 RNA polymerase
    893..926     +  protein_bind   loxP: Cre-mediated recombination occurs in the 8-bp core sequence (GCATACAT). Cre recombinase
    964..997     +  protein_bind   lox2272: Cre-mediated recombination occurs in the 8-bp core sequence (GGATACTT). lox2272 sites are compatible with each other, but incompatible with loxP or loxN sites (Lee and Saito, 1988). Cre recombinase
   1015..1255    +  promoter       U6 promoter: RNA polymerase III promoter for human U6 snRNA
   1303..1370    +  misc_RNA       tracrRNA (fragment): trans-activating CRISPR RNA for the Streptococcus pyogenes CRISPR/Cas9 system
   1377..1420    +  misc_RNA       gRNA scaffold (fragment): guide RNA scaffold for the Streptococcus pyogenes CRISPR/Cas9 system
   1487..1608    -  polyA_signal   SV40 poly(A) signal: SV40 polyadenylation signal
   1631..1699    -  CDS            large T antigen (fragment): large T antigen from SV40 (simian virus 40)
   1732..1853    -  polyA_signal   SV40 poly(A) signal: SV40 polyadenylation signal
   1848..1973    -  CDS            ble (fragment): BLE_KLEPN - Experimental evidence at protein level: Swiss-Prot protein existence level 1. Binding protein with a strong affinity to the bleomycin family of antibiotics. Binds to CL990; an antimitotic-antibiotic compound. From Klebsiella pneumoniae.
   1983..3008    -  CDS            HygR: aminoglycoside phosphotransferase from E. coli; aph(4)-Ia; confers resistance to hygromycin
   3057..3386    -  promoter       SV40 promoter: SV40 enhancer and early promoter
   3400..3456    -  rep_origin     f1 ori (fragment): f1 bacteriophage origin of replication; arrow indicates direction of (+) strand synthesis
   3470..3616    -  promoter       SV40 promoter (fragment): SV40 enhancer and early promoter
   3878..3896    -  promoter       T3 promoter: promoter for bacteriophage T3 RNA polymerase
   3941..3957    -  protein_bind   lac operator: The lac repressor binds to the lac operator to inhibit transcription in E. coli. This inhibition can be relieved by adding lactose or isopropyl-β-D-thiogalactopyranoside (IPTG). lac repressor encoded by lacI
   3965..3995    -  promoter       lac promoter: promoter for the E. coli lac operon
   4010..4031    -  protein_bind   CAP binding site: CAP binding activates transcription in the presence of cAMP. E. coli catabolite activator protein
   4044..4136    -  CDS            lacI (fragment): lac repressor; lacI; The lac repressor binds to the lac operator to inhibit transcription in E. coli. This inhibition can be relieved by adding lactose or isopropyl-β-D-thiogalactopyranoside (IPTG).
   4319..4907    -  rep_origin     ori: high-copy-number ColE1/pMB1/pBR322/pUC origin of replication
   5078..5938    -  CDS            AmpR: β-lactamase; bla; confers resistance to ampicillin, carbenicillin, and related antibiotics
   5939..6043    -  promoter       AmpR promoter: bla
>Addgene plasmid #71483 | sgPal1 (p2Tol-U6-sgPal1-HygR) | depositor full sequence | sequence record 134230 | sgPal1 (p2Tol-U6-sgPal1-HygR) sequence 6062 bps
CCACCTAAATTGTAAGCGTTAATATTTTGTTAAAATTCGCGTTAAATTTTTGTTAAATCAGCTCATTTTT
TAACCAATAGGCCGAAATCGGCAAAATCCCTTATAAATCAAAAGAATAGACCGAGATAGGGT
[37 nt withheld, positions 133-169]
AAAGAACGTGGACTCCAACGTCAAAGG
[49 nt withheld, positions 197-245]
T
[91 nt withheld, positions 247-337]
G
[124 nt withheld, positions 339-462]
CCCATTCGCCATTCAGGCTGCGCAACTGTTGGGAAGGGCGATCGGTGCGGGCCTCTTCGCTATTACGCCA
GCTGGCGAAAGGGGGATGTGCTGCAAGGCGATTAAGTTGGGTAACGCCAGGGTTTTCCCAGTCACGACGT
TGTAAAACGACGGCCAGTGAGCGCGCGTAATACGACTCACTATAGGGCGAATTGGGTACCGGCATATGGT
TCTTGACAGAGGTGTAAAAAGTACTCAAAAATTTTACTCAAGTGAAAGTACAAGTACTTAGGGAAAATTT
TACTCAATTAAAAGTAAAAGTATCTGGCTAGAATCTTACTTGAGTAAAAGTAAAAAAGTACTCCATTAAA
ATTGTACTTGAGTATTAAGGAAGTAAAAGTAAAAGCAAGAAAGATCGATCTCGAAGGATCTGGAGGCCAC
CATGGTGTCGATAACTTCGTATAGCATACATTATACGAAGTTATCGATAGTCCAGTGTGGTGGAATTGCC
CTTGGCCGGCCATAACTTCGTATAGGATACTTTATACGAAGTTATGGTACCGGCGCGCATGTGAGGGCCT
ATTTCCCATGATTCCTTCATATTTGCATATACGATACAAGGCTGTTAGAGAGATAATTGGAATTAATTTG
ACTGTAAACACAAAGATATTAGTACAAAATACGTGACGTAGAAAGTAATAATTTCTTGGGTAGTTTGCAG
TTTTAAAATTATGTTTTAAAATGGACTATCATATGCTTACCGTAACTTGAAAGTATTTCGATTTCTTGGC
TTTATATATCTTGTGGAAAGGACGAAACACCGCTCTGTGACTAGTCACAGAGGTTTAAGAGCTATGCTGG
AAACAGCATAGCAAGTTTAAATAAGGCTAGTCCGTTATCAACTTGAAAAAGTGGCACCGAGTCGGTGCTT
TTTTGTTTTAGAGCTAGAAATAGCAAGTTAAAATAAGGCTAGTCCGTTTTTAGCGCGTGCGCCAATTCTG
CAGACAAATGGCTCTAGAGGTACGGCCGCTTCGAGCAGACATGATAAGATACATTGATGAGTTTGGACAA
ACCACAACTAGAATGCAGTGAAAAAAATGCTTTATTTGTGAAATTTGTGATGCTATTGCTTTATTTGTAA
CCATTATAAGCTGCAATAAACAAGTTAACAACAACAATTGCATTCATTTTATGTTTCAGGTTCAGGGGGA
GATGTGGGAGGTTTTTTAAAGCAAGTAAAACCTCTACAAATGTGGTAAAATCGCGAAGGTCGACGGTATA
CAGACATGATAAGATACATTGATGAGTTTGGACAAACCACAACTAGAATGCAGTGAAAAAAATGCTTTAT
TTGTGAAATTTGTGATGCTATTGCTTTATTTGTAACCATTATAAGCTGCAATAAACAAGTTGGGGTGGGC
GAAGAACTCCAGCATGAGATCCCCGCGCTGGAGGATCATCCAGCCGGCGTCCCGGAAAACGATTCCGAAG
CCCAACCTTTCATAGAAGGCGGCGGTGGAATCGAAATCTCGTAGCACGTGCTATTCCTTTGCCCTCGGAC
GAGTGCTGGGGCGTCGGTTTCCACTATCGGCGAGTACTTCTACACAGCCATCGGTCCAGACGGCCGCGCT
TCTGCGGGCGATTTGTGTACGCCCGACAGTCCCGGCTCCGGATCGGACGATTGCGTCGCATCGACCCTGC
GCCCAAGCTGCATCATCGAAATTGCCGTCAACCAAGCTCTGATAGAGTTGGTCAAGACCAATGCGGAGCA
TATACGCCCGGAGCCGCGGCGATCCTGCAAGCTCCGGATGCCTCCGCTCGAAGTAGCGCGTCTGCTGCTC
CATACAAGCCAACCACGGCCTCCAGAAGAAGATGTTGGCGACCTCGTATTGGGAATCCCCGAACATCGCC
TCGCTCCAGTCAATGACCGCTGTTATGCGGCCATTGTCCGTCAGGACATTGTTGGAGCCGAAATCCGCGT
GCACGAGGTGCCGGACTTCGGGGCAGTCCTCGGCCCAAAGCATCAGCTCATCGAGAGCCTGCGCGACGGA
CGCACTGACGGTGTCGTCCATCACAGTTTGCCAGTGATACACATGGGGATCAGCAATCGCGCATATGAAA
TCACGCCATGTAGTGTATTGACCGATTCCTTGCGGTCCGAATGGGCCGAACCCGCTCGTCTGGCTAAGAT
CGGCCGCAGCGATCGCATCCATGGCCTCCGCGACCGGCTGCAGAACAGCGGGCAGTTCGGTTTCAGGCAG
GTCTTGCAACGTGACACCCTGTGCACGGCGGGAGATGCAATAGGTCAGGCTCTCGCTGAATTCCCCAATG
TCAAGCACTTCCGGAATCGGGAGCGCGGCCGATGCAAAGTGCCGATAAACATAACGATCTTTGTAGAAAC
CATCGGCGCAGCTATTTACCCGCAGGACATATCCACGCCCTCCTACATCGAAGCTGAAAGCACGAGATTC
TTCGCCCTCCGAGAGCTGCATCAGGTCGGAGACGCTGTCGAACTTTTCGATCAGAAACTTCTCGACAGAC
GTCGCGGTGAGTTCAGGCTTTTTCATCACGTGCTGATCAGATCCGAAAATGGATATACAAGCTCCCGGGA
GCTTTTTGCAAAAGCCTAGGCCTCCAAAAAAGCCTCCTCACTACTTCTGGAATAGCTCAGAGGCAGAGGC
GGCCTCGGCCTCTGCATAAATAAAAAAAATTAGTCAGCCATGGGGCGGAGAATGGGCGGAACTGGGCGGA
GTTAGGGGCGGGATGGGCGGAGTTAGGGGCGGGACTATGGTTGCTGACTAATTGAGATGCATGCTTTGCA
TACTTCTGCCTGCTGGGGAGCCTGGGGACTTTCCACACCTGGTTGCTGACTAATTGAGATGCATGCTTTG
CATACTTCTGCCTGCTGGGGAGCCTGGGGACTTTCCACACCCTAACTGACACACATTCCACAGAATTAAT
TCGCGTTAAATTTTTGTTAAATCAGCTCATTTTTTAACCAATAGGCCGAAATCGATCCGGCTTTAGCATG
CATGCTTTGCATACTTCTGCCTGCTGGGGAGCCTGGGGACTTTCCACACCTGGTTGCTGACTAATTGAGA
TGCATGCTTTGCATACTTCTGCCTGCTGGGGAGCCTGGGGACTTTCCACACCCTAACTGACACACATTCC
ACAGAATTCAAGTGATCTCCAAAAAATAAGTACTTTTTGACTGTAAATAAAATTGTAAGGAGTAAAAAGT
ACTTTTTTTTCTAAAAAAATGTAATTAAGTAAAAGTAAAAGTATTGATTTTTAATTGTACTCAAGTAAAG
TAAAAATCCCCAAAAATAATACTTAAGTACAGTAATCAAGTAAAATTACTCAAGTACTTTACACCTCTGG
TTCTTGACCCCCTACCTTCAGCAAGCCCAGCAGATCCGAGCTCCAGCTTTTGTTCCCTTTAGTGAGGGTT
AATTGCGCGCTTGGCGTAATCATGGTCATAGCTGTTTCCTGTGTGAAATTGTTATCCGCTCACAATTCCA
CACAACATACGAGCCGGAAGCATAAAGTGTAAAGCCTGGGGTGCCTAATGAGTGAGCTAACTCACATTAA
TTGCGTTGCGCTCACTGCCCGCTTTCCAGTCGGGAAACCTGTCGTGCCAGCTGCATTAATGAATCGGCCA
ACGCGCGGGGAGAGGCGGTTTGCGTATTGGGCGCTCTTCCGCTTCCTCGCTCACTGACTCGCTGCGCTCG
GTCGTTCGGCTGCGGCGAGCGGTATCAGCTCACTCAAAGGCGGTAATACGGTTATCCACAGAATCAGGGG
ATAACGCAGGAAAGAACATGTGAGCAAAAGGCCAGCAAAAGGCCAGGAACCGTAAAAAGGCCGCGTTGCT
GGCGTTTTTCCATAGGCTCCGCCCCCCTGACGAGCATCACAAAAATCGACGCTCAAGTCAGAGGTGGCGA
AACCCGACAGGACTATAAAGATACCAGGCGTTTCCCCCTGGAAGCTCCCTCGTGCGCTCTCCTGTTCCGA
CCCTGCCGCTTACCGGATACCTGTCCGCCTTTCTCCCTTCGGGAAGCGTGGCGCTTTCTCATAGCTCACG
CTGTAGGTATCTCAGTTCGGTGTAGGTCGTTCGCTCCAAGCTGGGCTGTGTGCACGAACCCCCCGTTCAG
CCCGACCGCTGCGCCTTATCCGGTAACTATCGTCTTGAGTCCAACCCGGTAAGACACGACTTATCGCCAC
TGGCAGCAGCCACTGGTAACAGGATTAGCAGAGCGAGGTATGTAGGCGGTGCTACAGAGTTCTTGAAGTG
GTGGCCTAACTACGGCTACACTAGAAGGACAGTATTTGGTATCTGCGCTCTGCTGAAGCCAGTTACCTTC
GGAAAAAGAGTTGGTAGCTCTTGATCCGGCAAACAAACCACCGCTGGTAGCGGTGGTTTTTTTGTTTGCA
AGCAGCAGATTACGCGCAGAAAAAAAGGATCTCAAGAAGATCCTTTGATCTTTTCTACGGGGTCTGACGC
TCAGTGGAACGAAAACTCACGTTAAGGGATTTTGGTCATGAGATTATCAAAAAGGATCTTCACCTAGATC
CTTTTAAATTAAAAATGAAGTTTTAAATCAATCTAAAGTATATATGAGTAAACTTGGTCTGACAGTTACC
AATGCTTAATCAGTGAGGCACCTATCTCAGCGATCTGTCTATTTCGTTCATCCATAGTTGCCTGACTCCC
CGTCGTGTAGATAACTACGATACGGGAGGGCTTACCATCTGGCCCCAGTGCTGCAATGATACCGCGAGAC
CCACGCTCACCGGCTCCAGATTTATCAGCAATAAACCAGCCAGCCGGAAGGGCCGAGCGCAGAAGTGGTC
CTGCAACTTTATCCGCCTCCATCCAGTCTATTAATTGTTGCCGGGAAGCTAGAGTAAGTAGTTCGCCAGT
TAATAGTTTGCGCAACGTTGTTGCCATTGCTACAGGCATCGTGGTGTCACGCTCGTCGTTTGGTATGGCT
TCATTCAGCTCCGGTTCCCAACGATCAAGGCGAGTTACATGATCCCCCATGTTGTGCAAAAAAGCGGTTA
GCTCCTTCGGTCCTCCGATCGTTGTCAGAAGTAAGTTGGCCGCAGTGTTATCACTCATGGTTATGGCAGC
ACTGCATAATTCTCTTACTGTCATGCCATCCGTAAGATGCTTTTCTGTGACTGGTGAGTACTCAACCAAG
TCATTCTGAGAATAGTGTATGCGGCGACCGAGTTGCTCTTGCCCGGCGTCAATACGGGATAATACCGCGC
CACATAGCAGAACTTTAAAAGTGCTCATCATTGGAAAACGTTCTTCGGGGCGAAAACTCTCAAGGATCTT
ACCGCTGTTGAGATCCAGTTCGATGTAACCCACTCGTGCACCCAACTGATCTTCAGCATCTTTTACTTTC
ACCAGCGTTTCTGGGTGAGCAAAAACAGGAAGGCAAAATGCCGCAAAAAAGGGAATAAGGGCGACACGGA
AATGTTGAATACTCATACTCTTCCTTTTTCAATATTATTGAAGCATTTATCAGGGTTATTGTCTCATGAG
CGGATACATATTTGAATGTATTTAGAAAAATAAACAAATAGGGGTTCCGCGCACATTTCCCCGAAAAGTG
