>Addgene plasmid #71483 | sgPal1 (p2Tol-U6-sgPal1-HygR) | addgene partial sequence | sequence record 131002 | hU6-F 5'-GAGGGCCTATTTCCCATGATT-3'
TTGGAATTAATTTGACTGTAAACACAAAGATATTAGTACAAAATACGTGACGTAGAAAGTAATAATTTCT
TGGGTAGTTTGCAGTTTTAAAATTATGTTTTAAAATGGACTATCATATGCTTACCGTAACTTGAAAGTAT
TTCGATTTCTTGGCTTTATATATCTTGTGGAAAGGACGAAACACCGCTCTGTGACTAGTCACAGAGGTTT
AAGAGCTATGCTGGAAACAGCATAGCAAGTTTAAATAAGGCTAGTCCGTTATCAACTTGAAAAAGTGGCA
CCGAGTCGGTGCTTTTTTGTTTTAGAGCTAGAAATAGCAAGTTAAAATAAGGCTAGTCCGTTTTTAGCGC
GTGCGCCAATTCTGCAGACAAATGGCTCTAGAGGTACGGCCGCTTCGAGCAGACATGATAAGATACATTG
ATGAGTTTGGACAAACCACAACTAGAATGCAGTGAAAAAAATGCTTTATTTGTGAAATTTGTGATGCTAT
TGCTTTATTTGTAACCATTATAAGCTGCAATAAACAAGTTAACAACAACAATTGCATTCATTTTATGTTT
CAGGTTCAGGGGGAGATGTGGGAGGTTTTTTAAAGCAAGTAAAACCTCTACAAATGTGGTAAAATCGCGA
AGGTCGACGGTATACAGACATGATAAGATACATTGATGAGTTTGGACAAACCACAACTAGAATGCAGTGA
AA
