>Addgene plasmid #71483 | sgPal1 (p2Tol-U6-sgPal1-HygR) | addgene partial sequence | sequence record 131004 | StrepPyoCas9-5UTR-F 5'-CGGTGCCACTTTTTCAAGTTG-3'
CAGCATAGCTCTTAAACCTCTGTGACTAGTCACAGAGCGGTGTTTCGTCCTTTCCACAAGATATATAAAG
CCAAGAAATCGAAATACTTTCAAGTTACGGTAAGCATATGATAGTCCATTTTAAAACATAATTTTAAAAC
TGCAAACTACCCAAGAAATTATTACTTTCTACGTCACGTATTTTGTACTAATATCTTTGTGTTTACAGTC
AAATTAATTCCAATTATCTCTCTAACAGCCTTGTATCGTATATGCAAATATGAAGGAATCATGGGAAATA
GGCCCTCACATGCGCGCCGGTACCATAACTTCGTATAAAGTATCCTATACGAAGTTATGGCCGGCCAAGG
GCAATTCCACCACACTGGACTATCGATAACTTCGTATAATGTATGCTATACGAAGTTATCGACACCATGG
TGGCCTCCAGATCCTTCGAGATCGATCTTTCTTGCTTTTACTTTTACTTCCTTAATACTCAAGTACAATT
TTAATGGAGTACTTTTTTACTTTTACTCAAGTAAGATTCTAGCCAGATACTTTTACTTTTAATTGAGTAA
AATTTTCCCTAAGTACTTGTACTTTCACTTGAGTAAAATTTTTGAGTACTTTTTACACCTCTGTCAAGAA
CCATATGCCGGTACCCAATTCGCCCTATAGTGAGTCGTATTACGCGCGCTCACTGGCCGTCGTTTTACAA
CGTCGTGACTGG
